>Addgene plasmid #125879 | pFH40 | addgene full sequence | sequence record 252781 | Addgene NGS Result
GTGGCTCTTCAGTGGACGAAAGGGCCTCGTGATACGCCTATTTTTATAGGTTAATGTCATGATAATAATG
GTTTCTTAGACGTCAGGTGGCACTTTTCGGGGAAATGTGCGCGGAACCCCTATTTGTTTATTTTTCTAAA
TACATTCAAATATGTATCCGCTCATGAGACAATAACCCTGATAAATGCTTCAATAATATTGAAAAAGGAA
GAGTATGCGCTCACGCAACTGGTCCAGAACCTTGACCGAACGCAGCGGTGGTAACGGCGCAGTGGCGGTT
TTCATGGCTTGTTATGACTGTTTTTTTTTGGGGTACAGTCTATGCCTCGGGCATCCAAGCAGCAAGCGCG
TTACGCCGTGGGTCGATGTTTGATGTTATGGAGCAGCAACGATGTTACGCAGCAGGGCAGTCGCCCTAAA
ACAAAGTTAAACATCATGAGGGAAGCGGTGATCGCCGAAGTATCGACTCAACTATCAGAGGTAGTTGGCG
TCATCGAGCGCCATCTCGAACCGACGTTGCTGGCCGTACATTTGTACGGCTCCGCAGTGGATGGCGGCCT
GAAGCCACACAGCGATATTGATTTGCTGGTTACGGTGACCGTAAGGCTTGATGAAACAACGCGGCGAGCT
TTGATCAACGACCTTTTGGAAACTTCGGCTTCCCCTGGAGAGAGCGAGATTCTCCGCGCTGTAGAAGTCA
CCATTGTTGTGCACGACGACATCATTCCGTGGCGTTATCCAGCTAAGCGCGAACTGCAATTTGGAGAATG
GCAGCGCAATGACATTCTTGCAGGTATCTTCGAGCCAGCCACGATCGACATTGATCTGGCTATCTTGCTG
ACAAAAGCAAGAGAACATAGCGTTGCCTTGGTAGGTCCAGCGGCGGAGGAACTCTTTGATCCGGTTCCTG
AACAGGATCTATTTGAGGCGCTAAATGAAACCTTAACGCTATGGAACTCGCCGCCCGACTGGGCTGGCGA
TGAGCGAAATGTAGTGCTTACGTTGTCCCGCATTTGGTACAGCGCAGTAACCGGCAAAATCGCGCCGAAG
GATGTCGCTGCCGACTGGGCAATGGAGCGCCTGCCGGCCCAGTATCAGCCCGTCATACTTGAAGCTAGAC
AGGCTTATCTTGGACAAGAAGAAGATCGCTTGGCCTCGCGCGCAGATCAGTTGGAAGAATTTGTCCATTA
CGTAAAAGGCGAGATCACCAAGGTAGTCGGCAAATAACTGTCAGACCAAGTTTACTCATATATACTTTAG
ATTGATTTAAAACTTCATTTTTAATTTAAAAGGATCTAGGTGAAGATCCTTTTTGATAATCTCATGACCA
AAATCCCTTAACGTGAGTTTTCGTTCCACTGAGCGTCAGACCCCGTAGAAAAGATCAAAGGATCTTCTTG
AGATCCTTTTTTTCTGCGCGTAATCTGCTGCTTGCAAACAAAAAAACCACCGCTACCAGCGGTGGTTTGT
TTGCCGGATCAAGAGCTACCAACTCTTTTTCCGAAGGTAACTGGCTTCAGCAGAGCGCAGATACCAAATA
CTGTTCTTCTAGTGTAGCCGTAGTTAGGCCACCACTTCAAGAACTCTGTAGCACCGCCTACATACCTCGC
TCTGCTAATCCTGTTACCAGTGGCTGCTGCCAGTGGCGATAAGTCGTGTCTTACCGGGTTGGACTCAAGA
CGATAGTTACCGGATAAGGCGCAGCGGTCGGGCTGAACGGGGGGTTCGTGCACACAGCCCAGCTTGGAGC
GAACGACCTACACCGAACTGAGATACCTACAGCGTGAGCTATGAGAAAGCGCCACGCTTCCCGAAGGGAG
AAAGGCGGACAGGTATCCGGTAAGCGGCAGGGTCGGAACAGGAGAGCGCACGAGGGAGCTTCCAGGGGGA
AACGCCTGGTATCTTTATAGTCCTGTCGGGTTTCGCCACCTCTGACTTGAGCGTCGATTTTTGTGATGCT
CGTCAGGGGGGCGGAGCCTATGGAAAAACGCCAGCAACGCGGCCTTTTTACGGTTCCTGGCCTTTTGCTG
GCCTTTTGCTCACATGTTCTTTCCTGCGTTATCCCCTGATTCTGTGGATAACCGTATTACCGCCTTTGAG
TGAGCTGATACCGCTCGCCGCAGCCGAACGACCGAGCGCAGCGAGTCAGTGAGCGAGGAAGCGGAAGAGC
GCCCAATACGCAAACCGCCTCTCCCCGCGCGTTGGCCGATTCATTAATCACTCTGTGGTCTCAGGAGCAC
GTCAGTGTTTGGTTTCCACTAGCACGAGTAGCGCAATCAGAAAATTTTCAATGCATGAAGTACTAAACGA
AGTTTATTTAGAAATTTTTTTAAGAAATGAGTGTAATTTTTTGCGACGAATTTAATGACAATAATTAATC
GATGATTGCCTACAGTAATGCTACAGTAACCAACCTCTAATCATGCGTCGAATGCGTCATTAGATTCGTC
TCGCAAAATAGCACAAGAATTATGAAATTAATTTTACAAACTATTTTTATTTAATACTAATAATTAACTG
TCAAAGTTTGTGCTACTCGCAAGAGTAGCGCGAACCAAACACGGCCTGGAGGAGCACGGTAACGGCGTCG
ACAAACTAACGGCCACCACCCGCCAACGCAAAGGAGACGGATGAGAGTTGACTTCTTGACGGTTCTCCAC
CCCTCTGTCTCTCTGTCACTGGGCCCTGGGTCCCCCTCTCGAAAGTTCCTCTGGCCGAAATTGCGCGGCG
GAGACGAGGCGGGCGGAACCGTCACGGCAGAGGATTCCTTCCCCACCCTGCCTGGCCCGGCCATATATAA
ACAGCCACCGCCCCTCCCCGTTCCCCATCGCGTCTCGTCTCGTGTTGTTCCCAGAACACAACCAAAATCC
AAATCCTCCTCCTCCTCCCGAGCCTCGTCGATCCCTCACCCGCTTCAAGGTACGGCGATCCTCCTCTCCC
TTCTCCCCTCGATCGATTATGCGTGTTCCGTTTCCGTTTCCGATCGAGCGAATCGATGGTTAGGACCCAT
GGGGGACCCATGGGGTGTCGTGTGGTGGTCTGGTTTGATCCGCGATATTTCTCCGTTCGTAGTGTAGATC
TGATCGAATCCCTGGTGAAATCGTTGATCGTGCTATTCGTGTGAGGGTTCTTAGGTTTGGAGTTGTGGAG
GTAGTTCTGATCGGTTTGTAGGTGAGATTTTCCCCATGATTTTGCTTGGCTCGTTTGTCTTGGTTAGATT
AGATCTGCCCGCATTTTGTTCGATATTTCTGATGCAGATATGATGAATAATTTCGTCCTTGTATCCCGCG
TCCGTATGTGTATTAAGTTTGCAGGTCCTAGTTAGGTTTTTCCTACTGATTTGTCTTATCCATTCTGTTT
AGCTTGCAAGGTTTGGTAATGGTCCGGCATGTTTGTCTCTATAGATTAGAGTAGAATAAGATTATCTCAA
CAAGCTGTTGGCTTATCAATTTTGGATCTGCATGTGTTTCGCATCTATATCTTTGCAATTAAGATGGTAG
ATGGACATATGCTCCTGTTGAGTTGATGTTGTACCTTTTACCTGAGGTCTGAGGAACATGCATCCTCCTG
CTACTTTGTGCTTATACAGATCATCAAGATTATGTAGCTAATATTCGATCAGTTTCTAGTATCTACATGG
TAAACTTGCATGCACTTGCTACTTATTTTTGATATACTTGGATGATAACATATGCTGCTGGTTGATTCCT
ACCTACATGATGAACATTTTACAGGCCATTAGTGTCTGTCTGTATGTGTTGTTCCTGTTTGCTTCAGTCT
ATTTCTGTTTCATTCCTAGTTTATTGGTTCTCTGCTAGATACTTACCCTGCTGGGCTTAGTTATCATCTT
ATCTCGAATGCATTTTCATGTTTATAGATGAATATACACTCAGATAGGTGTAGATGTATGCTACTGTTTC
TCTACGTTGCTGTAGGTTTTACCTGTGGCAACTGCATACTCCTGTTGCTTCGCTAGATATGTATGTGCTT
ATATAGATTAAGATATGTGTGATGGTTCTTTAGTATATCTGATGATCATGTATGCTCTTTTAACTTCTTG
CTACACTTGGTAACATGCTGTGATGCTGTTTGTTGATTCTGTAGCACTACCAATGATGACCTTATCTCTC
TTTGTATATGATGTTTCTGTTTGTTTGAGGCTTGTGTTACTGCTAGTTACTTACCCTGTTGCCTGGCTAA
TCTTCTGCAGATCCTGCAATGTGAGACCACGAA
Features (pLannotate 1.2.2; 6 found; start..end, strand, type, name):
    110..214     +  promoter       AmpR promoter: bla
    205..285     -  CDS            int (fragment): INT2_ECOLX - Protein inferred from homology: Swiss-Prot protein existence level 3. Putative integrase believed to be involved in the insertion of antibiotic resistance genes into plasmids and transposons. From Escherichia coli.
    373..429     +  CDS            GmR (fragment): gentamycin acetyltransferase; aacC1; confers resistance to gentamycin
    436..1224    +  CDS            aadA: S3AD_ECOLX - Experimental evidence at protein level: Swiss-Prot protein existence level 1. Mediates bacterial resistance to the antibiotics streptomycin and spectinomycin. From Escherichia coli.
   1398..1986    +  rep_origin     ori: high-copy-number ColE1/pMB1/pBR322/pUC origin of replication
   2169..2218    +  CDS            lacI (fragment): lac repressor; lacI; The lac repressor binds to the lac operator to inhibit transcription in E. coli. This inhibition can be relieved by adding lactose or isopropyl-β-D-thiogalactopyranoside (IPTG).
