[The description below was written by a language model from this plasmid's Addgene catalogue record and pLannotate feature annotations shown in this document.]
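Description:
pFH40 is a Level 0 part plasmid from a modular cloning toolkit for plant genome editing, built in the pICH41295 backbone and catalogued under plant expression, CRISPR and synthetic biology. It is a storage and donor vector rather than an expression construct in its own right. It is maintained in E. coli as a high-copy plasmid through a ColE1/pUC-type origin and is selected with spectinomycin. Resistance comes from an aadA gene, which confers resistance to streptomycin and spectinomycin and lies downstream of a bla (AmpR) promoter. The short integrase, gentamicin acetyltransferase and lacI fragments annotated nearby are most plausibly non-functional remnants of the resistance cassette and backbone, not working components.

The payload is the switchgrass PvUbi1 promoter, a ubiquitin gene promoter transcribed by RNA polymerase II, with the insert species listed as synthetic. The automated feature table does not annotate this promoter. All six detected features fall within roughly the first 2.2 kb of the 4,233 nt sequence, so the unannotated remainder presumably contains the insert, though its exact boundaries and any associated leader or intron sequences are not recorded. The flanking restriction sites and overhangs used for assembly are likewise not given in the record.

In modular cloning systems of this kind, a Level 0 promoter module is combined with coding sequence and terminator parts to form a transcription unit, and these units are then assembled into multigene constructs. Given the toolkit's focus, pFH40 is intended to supply a Pol II promoter for driving genome-editing components or other transgenes in plants.
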