Addgene plasmid #125879: pFH40
Purpose: Level0 Switchgrass PvUBI1 Pol II promoter
Depositing lab: Vladimir Nekrasov. Depositing organization: Rothamsted Research. Publication: A modular cloning toolkit for genome editing in plants. Hahn F, Korolev A, Sanjurjo Loures L, Nekrasov V. BMC Plant Biol. 2020 Apr 23;20(1):179. doi: 10.1186/s12870-020-02388-2. PubMed 32326901.
Backbone
  Vector backbone: pICH41295
  Vector type: Plant Expression, CRISPR, Synthetic Biology
Growth in bacteria
  Bacterial resistance: Spectinomycin, 50 μg/mL
  Growth temperature: 37°C
  Growth strain: DH5alpha
  Copy number: High Copy
Gene/Insert
  Gene/Insert name: Level0 Switchgrass PvUbi1 Pol II promoter
  Species: Synthetic
Terms and licenses: Academic/Nonprofit Terms; Industry Terms: Not Available to Industry
How to cite: pFH40 was a gift from Vladimir Nekrasov (Addgene plasmid # 125879 ; http://n2t.net/addgene:125879 ; RRID:Addgene_125879)
